>Addgene plasmid #146932 | pnYC-NvHM_M | depositor full sequence | sequence record 289379 | Full Sequence
GGTATGGCAATGAAAGACGGTGAGCTGGTGATATGGGATAGTGTTCACCCTTGTTACACCGTTTTCCATG
AGCAAACTGAAACGTTTTCATCGCTCTGGAGTGAATACCACGACGATTTCCGGCAGTTTCTACACATATA
TTCGCAAGATGTGGCGTGTTACGGTGAAAACCTGGCCTATTTCCCTAAAGGGTTTATTGAGAATATGTTT
TTCGTCTCAGCCAATCCCTGGGTGAGTTTCACCAGTTTTGATTTAAACGTGGCCAATATGGACAACTTCT
TCGCCCCCGTTTTCACCATGGGCAAATATTATACGCAAGGCGACAAGGTGCTGATGCCGCTGGCGATTCA
GGTTCATCATGCCGTCTGTGATGGCTTCCATGTCGGCAGAATGCTTAATGAATTACAACAGTACTGCGAT
GAGTGGCAGGGCGGGGCGTAATTTTTTTAAGGCAGTTATTGGTGCCCTTAAACGCCTGGTGCTACGCCTG
AATAAGTGATAATAAGCGGATGAATGGCAGAAATTCGAAAGCAAATTCGACCCGGTCGTCGGTTCAGGGC
AGGGTCGTTAAATAGCCGCTTATGTCTATTGCTGGTTTACCGGTTTATTGACTACCGGAAGCAGTGTGAC
CGTGTGCTTCTCAAATGCCTGAGGCCAGTTTGCTCAGGCTCTCCCCGTGGAGGTAATAATTGACGATATG
ATCATTTATTCTGCCTCCCAGAGCCTGATAAAAACGGTTAGCGCTTCGTTAATACAGATGTAGGTGTTCC
ACAGGGTAGCCAGCAGCATCCTGCGATGCAGATCCGGAACATAATGGTGCAGGGCGCTTGTTTCGGCGTG
GGTATGGTGGCAGGCCCCGTGGCCGGGGGACTGTTGGGCGCTGCCGGCACCTGTCCTACGAGTTGCATGA
TAAAGAAGACAGTCATAAGTGCGGCGACGATAGTCATGCCCCGCGCCCACCGGAAGGAGCTACCGGACAG
CGGTGCGGACTGTTGTAACTCAGAATAAGAAATGAGGCCGCTCATGGCGTTGACTCTCAGTCATAGTATC
GTGGTATCACCGGTTGGTTCCACTCTCTGTTGCGGGCAACTTCAGCAGCACGTAGGGGACTTCCGCGTTT
CCAGACTTTACGAAACACGGAAACCGAAGACCATTCATGTTGTTGCTCAGGTCGCAGACGTTTTGCAGCA
GCAGTCGCTTCACGTTCGCTCGCGTATCGGTGATTCATTCTGCTAACCAGTAAGGCAACCCCGCCAGCCT
AGCCGGGTCCTCAACGACAGGAGCACGATCATGCGCACCCGTGGCCAGGACCCAACGCTGCCCGAGATGC
GCCGCGTGCGGCTGCTGGAGATGGCGGACGCGATGGATATGTTCTGCCAAGGGTTGGTTTGCGCATTCAC
AGTTCTCCGCAAGAATTGATTGGCTCCAATTCTTGGAGTGGTGAATCCGTTAGCGAGGTGCCGCCGGCTT
CCATTCAGGTCGAGGTGGCCCGGCTCCATGCACCGCGACGCAACGCGGGGAGGCAGACAAGGTATAGGGC
GGCGCCTACAATCCATGCCAACCCGTTCCATGTGCTCGCCGAGGCGGCATAAATCGCCGTGACGATCAGC
GGTCCAGTGATCGAAGTTAGGCTGGTAAGAGCCGCGAGCGATCCTTGAAGCTGTCCCTGATGGTCGTCAT
CTACCTGCCTGGACAGCATGGCCTGCAACGCGGGCATCCCGATGCCGCCGGAAGCGAGAAGAATCATAAT
GGGGAAGGCCATCCAGCCTCGCGTCGCGAACGCCAGCAAGACGTAGCCCAGCGCGTCGGCCGCCATGCCG
GCGATAATGGCCTGCTTCTCGCCGAAACGTTTGGTGGCGGGACCAGTGACGAAGGCTTGAGCGAGGGCGT
GCAAGATTCCGAATACCGCAAGCGACAGGCCGATCATCGTCGCGCTCCAGCGAAAGCGGTCCTCGCCGAA
AATGACCCAGAGCGCTGCCGGCACCTGTCCTACGAGTTGCATGATAAAGAAGACAGTCATAAGTGCGGCG
ACGATAGTCATGCCCCGCGCCCACCGGAAGGAGCTGACTGGGTTGAAGGCTCTCAAGGGCATCGGTCGAC
GCTCTCCCTTATGCGACTCCTGCATTAGGAAGCAGCCCAGTAGTAGGTTGAGGCCGTTGAGCACCGCCGC
CGCAAGGAATGGTGCATGCAAGGAGATGGCGCCCAACAGTCCCCCGGCCACGGGGCCTGCCACCATACCC
ACGCCGAAACAAGCGCTCATGAGCCCGAAGTGGCGAGCCCGATCTTCCCCATCGGTGATGTCGGCGATAT
AGGCGCCAGCAACCGCACCTGTGGCGCCGGTGATGCCGGCCACGATGCGTCCGGCGTAGAGGATCAGACT
AAGATCTCGATCCCGCGAAATTAATACGACTCACTATAGGGGAATTGTGAGCGGATAACAATTCCCCACT
AGTAATAATTTTGTTTAACTTTAAGAAGGAGATATACCATGAGCGGCAGCCATCATCATCATCATCACAG
CGGCAGCGGCTCCATGGAAACTGAAGAAGGTAAACTGGTAATCTGGATTAACGGCGATAAAGGCTATAAC
GGTCTCGCTGAAGTCGGTAAGAAATTCGAGAAAGATACCGGAATTAAAGTCACCGTTGAGCATCCGGATA
AACTGGAAGAGAAATTCCCACAGGTTGCGGCAACTGGCGATGGCCCTGACATTATCTTCTGGGCACACGA
CCGCTTTGGTGGCTACGCTCAATCTGGCCTGTTGGCTGAAATCACCCCGGACAAAGCGTTCCAGGACAAG
CTGTATCCGTTTACCTGGGATGCCGTACGTTACAACGGCAAGCTGATTGCTTACCCGATCGCTGTTGAAG
CGTTATCGCTGATTTATAACAAAGACCTGCTGCCGAACCCGCCAAAAACCTGGGAAGAGATCCCGGCGCT
GGATAAAGAACTGAAAGCGAAAGGTAAGAGCGCCCTGATGTTCAACCTGCAAGAACCGTACTTCACCTGG
CCGCTGATTGCTGCTGACGGGGGTTATGCGTTCAAGTATGAAAACGGCAAGTACGACATTAAAGACGTGG
GCGTGGATAACGCTGGCGCGAAAGCGGGTCTGACCTTCCTGGTTGACCTGATTAAAAACAAACACATGAA
TGCAGACACCGATTACTCCATCGCAGAAGCTGCCTTTAATAAAGGCGAAACAGCGATGACCATCAACGGC
CCGTGGGCATGGTCCAACATCGACACCAGCAAAGTGAATTATGGTGTAACGGTACTGCCGACCTTCAAGG
GTCAACCATCCAAACCGTTCGTTGGCGTGCTGAGCGCAGGTATTAACGCCGCCAGTCCGAACAAAGAGCT
GGCAAAAGAGTTCCTCGAAAACTATCTGCTGACTGATGAAGGTCTGGAAGCGGTTAATAAAGACAAACCG
CTGGGTGCCGTAGCGCTGAAGTCTTACGAGGAAGAGTTGGCGAAAGATCCACGTATTGCCGCCACGATGG
AAAACGCCCAGAAAGGTGAAATCATGCCGAACATCCCGCAGATGTCCGCTTTCTGGTATGCCGTGCGTAC
TGCGGTGATCAACGCCGCCAGCGGTCGTCAGACTGTCGATGAAGCCCTTAAAGACGCGCAGACTGGTACC
GGCAGCGGCGAAAACCTTTACTTCCAGGGCCATATGCTCGAGCTTAAGCAATTGGGATCCTAATAGTCTA
GAGCTAGCCCTAGGAGATCCGGCTGCTAACAAAGCCCGAAAGGAAGCTGAGTTGGCTGCTGCCACCGCTG
AGCAATAACTAGCATAACCCCTTGGGGCCTCTAAACGGGTCTTGAGGGGTTTTTTGCTGAAAGGAGGAAC
TATATCCGGATATCCCGCAAGAGGCCCGGCAGTACCGGCATAACCAAGCCTATGCCTACAGCATCCAGGG
TGACGGTGCCGAGGATGACGATGAGCGCATTGTTAGATTTCATACACGGTGCCTGACTGCGTTAGCAATT
TAACTGTGATAAACTACCGCATTAAAGCTTATCGATGATAAGCTGTCAAACATGAGAATTACAACTTATA
TCGTATGGGGCTGACTTCAGGTGCTACATTTGAAGAGATAAATTGCACTGAAATCAAGAAATATTTTATC
TGATTAATAAGATGATCTTCTTGAGATCGTTTTGGTCTGCGCGTAATCTCTTGCTCTGAAAACGAAAAAA
CCGCCTTGCAGGGCGGTTTTTCGAAGGTTCTCTGAGCTACCAACTCTTTGAACCGAGGTAACTGGCTTGG
AGGAGCGCAGTCACCAAAACTTGTCCTTTCAGTTTAGCCTTAACCGGCGCATGACTTCAAGACTAACTCC
TCTAAATCAATTACCAGTGGCTGCTGCCAGTGGTGCTTTTGCATGTCTTTCCGGGTTGGACTCAAGACGA
TAGTTACCGGATAAGGCGCAGCGGTCGGACTGAACGGGGGGTTCGTGCATACAGTCCAGCTTGGAGCGAA
CTGCCTACCCGGAACTGAGTGTCAGGCGTGGAATGAGACAAACGCGGCCATAACAGCGGAATGACACCGG
TAAACCGAAAGGCAGGAACAGGAGAGCGCACGAGGGAGCCGCCAGGGGGAAACGCCTGGTATCTTTATAG
TCCTGTCGGGTTTCGCCACCACTGATTTGAGCGTCAGATTTCGTGATGCTTGTCAGGGGGGCGGAGCCTA
TGGAAAAACGGCTTTGCCGCGGCCCTCTCACTTCCCTGTTAAGTATCTTCCTGGCATCTTCCAGGAAATC
TCCGCCCCGTTCGTAAGCCATTTCCGCTCGCCGCAGTCGAACGACCGAGCGTAGCGAGTCAGTGAGCGAG
GAAGCGGAATATATCCTGTATCACATATTCTGCTGACGCACCGGTGCAGCCTTTTTTCTCCTGCCACATG
AAGCACTTCACTGACACCCTCATCAGTGCCAACATAGTAAGCCAGTATACACTCCCCTAGCGCTGATGTC
CGGCGGTGCTTTTGCCGTTACGCACCACCCCGTCAGTAGCTGAACAGGAGGGACAGCTGATAGAAACAGA
AGCCACTGGAGCACCTCAAAAACACCATCATACACTAAATCAGTAAGTTGGCAGCATCACCCGACGCACT
TTGCGCCGAATAAATACCTGTGACGGAAGATCACTTCGCAGAATAAATAAATCCTGGTGTCCCTGTTGAT
ACCGGGAAGCCCTGGGCCAACTTTTGGCGAAAATGAGACGTTGATCGGCACGTAAGAGGTTCCAACTTTC
ACCATAATGAAATAAGATCACTACCGGGCGTATTTTTTGAGTTATCGAGATTTTCAGGAGCTAAGGAAGC
TAAAATGGAGAAAAAAATCACTGGATATACCACCGTTGATATATCCCAATGGCATCGTAAAGAACATTTT
GAGGCATTTCAGTCAGTTGCTCAATGTACCTATAACCAGACCGTTCAGCTGGATATTACGGCCTTTTTAA
AGACCGTAAAGAAAAATAAGCACAAGTTTTATCCGGCCTTTATTCACATTCTTGCCCGCCTGATGAATGC
TCATCCGGAATTC
Features (pLannotate 1.2.2; 18 found; start..end, strand, type, name):
    739..834     -  CDS            resD (fragment): REDF_ECOLI - Also known as D. Protein inferred from homology: Swiss-Prot protein existence level 3. Acts as a repressor of transcription and as a site-specific resolvase that cleaves at the RfsF site. From Escherichia coli (strain K12).
    824..881     +  CDS            TcR (fragment): tetracycline efflux protein; tet; confers resistance to tetracycline
    878..971     -  CDS            TcR (fragment): tetracycline efflux protein; tet; confers resistance to tetracycline
   1475..2375    -  CDS            TcR (fragment): tetracycline efflux protein; tet; confers resistance to tetracycline
   2402..2420    +  promoter       T7 promoter: promoter for bacteriophage T7 RNA polymerase
   2421..2445    +  protein_bind   lac operator: The lac repressor binds to the lac operator to inhibit transcription in E. coli. This inhibition can be relieved by adding lactose or isopropyl-β-D-thiogalactopyranoside (IPTG). lac repressor encoded by lacI
   2460..2482    +  RBS            RBS: efficient ribosome binding site from bacteriophage T7 gene 10 (Olins and Rangwala, 1989)
   2501..2517    +  CDS            capTEV™ (fragment): composite tag for in vivo biotinylation, TEV protease cleavage, and 6xHis tagging
   2538..3634    +  CDS            MBP (fragment): maltose binding protein from E. coli; malE (mutated); This version of the gene does not encode a signal sequence, so MBP will remain in the cytosol.
   3732..3781    +  CDS            SET1 (fragment): solubility-enhancement tag derived from T7 phage gene 10B
   3789..3836    +  terminator     T7 terminator: transcription terminator for bacteriophage T7 RNA polymerase
   3859..3963    -  CDS            TcR (fragment): tetracycline efflux protein; tet; confers resistance to tetracycline
   4011..4039    -  promoter       tet promoter: E. coli promoter for tetracycline efflux protein gene
   4151..4696    +  rep_origin     p15A ori: Plasmids containing the medium-copy-number p15A origin of replication can be propagated in E. coli cells that contain a second plasmid with the ColE1 origin.
   4784..4839    +  rep_origin     RSF ori (fragment): Plasmids containing the RSF 1030 origin of replication can be propagated in E. coli cells that contain additional plasmids with compatible origins.
   4958..5101    -  mobile_element IS1 (fragment): prokaryotic transposable element IS1
   5222..5324    +  promoter       cat promoter: promoter of the E. coli cat gene encoding chloramphenicol acetyltransferase
   5325..441     +  CDS            CmR (across the origin): chloramphenicol acetyltransferase; cat; confers resistance to chloramphenicol
