[The description below was written by a language model from this plasmid's Addgene catalogue record and pLannotate feature annotations shown in this document.]
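Description:
pnYC-NvHM_M is an empty bacterial expression backbone of the pnYC family, intended for producing recombinant proteins in E. coli and associated with work on assembling multiprotein complexes by co-expression. It replicates from a p15A origin, which the record lists as low copy and which is compatible with ColE1-type plasmids. This allows it to be maintained alongside a second expression vector in the same cell. Selection is by chloramphenicol, through a cat promoter driving the chloramphenicol acetyltransferase gene, which spans the numbering origin of the 5,543 nt depositor sequence. Several scattered fragments of a tetracycline resistance gene and its promoter, together with short matches to IS1, resD and an RSF origin, look like non-functional remnants of the ancestral backbone, in which the expression cassette interrupts the tetracycline gene.

The expression cassette consists of a T7 promoter followed directly by a lac operator, the efficient T7 gene 10 ribosome binding site, and a T7 terminator. Transcription therefore requires a host supplying T7 RNA polymerase and is inducible with IPTG; no lacI gene is annotated on the plasmid. Downstream of the ribosome binding site there is a short match to a His/TEV-type composite tag, probably a histidine tag, followed by a cytosolic maltose binding protein coding sequence lacking a signal peptide. This suggests that a cloned gene would be expressed as an N-terminal His-MBP fusion, aiding solubility and affinity purification. The record does not state which protease site, if any, separates the tag from the cloning site, and no insert is present. A short fragment matching a T7 gene 10-derived sequence lies just before the terminator.
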