Addgene plasmid #146932: pnYC-NvHM_M
Purpose: (Empty Backbone) Bacterial Expression vector
Depositing lab: Elisa Izaurralde. Depositing organization: Max Planck Institute for Developmental Biology. Publication: Deciphering correct strategies for multiprotein complex assembly by co-expression: application to complexes as large as the histone octamer. Diebold ML, Fribourg S, Koch M, Metzger T, Romier C. J Struct Biol. 2011 Aug;175(2):178-88. doi: 10.1016/j.jsb.2011.02.001. Epub 2011 Feb 12. PubMed 21320604.
Backbone
  Vector backbone: pnYC
  Vector type: Bacterial Expression
Growth in bacteria
  Bacterial resistance: Chloramphenicol, 25 μg/mL
  Growth temperature: 37°C
  Growth strain: DH5alpha
  Copy number: Low Copy
Gene/Insert
  Gene/Insert name: None
Terms and licenses: Academic/Nonprofit Terms; Industry Terms: Not Available to Industry
Depositor comments: Plasmids from this collection were made available to the research community and donated after the lab closed. Please note that the sequence provided by the depositing laboratory may be theoretical/predicted or based on Sanger sequencing results. There may be discrepancies between sequencing results obtained by Addgene and the depositor sequence. If an Addgene verified sequence is not available, please contact before placing your order to request that our lab fully sequence the plasmid.
How to cite: pnYC-NvHM_M was a gift from Elisa Izaurralde (Addgene plasmid # 146932 ; http://n2t.net/addgene:146932 ; RRID:Addgene_146932)
